>Addgene plasmid #22616 | pJB010 | addgene partial sequence | sequence record 28482 | 22616 with M13-puc-fwd
GGTCTCTCCNGCCTCCTTCTTCGGTCTTTTACTTTTTCTCTCTGAGTATCTTTGTCCTCTTCTCCTGCAA
TGAAAAGGGCTTTCTGATTGACAGCCAACCCCCTTAAAGGGACAGGCCTGCTTTCCTCCTCCTCTCCTCC
TCCCCTTCTCCTCCCCTTTTCCCCACCTACTCAGGGATACTCCCTTCTCTAAGGGCTCCATCTTCTCTTT
CTGCCTTTCACTGCCAATTGTTTCATTTTCTTTGTTTTTCCTTTTTTCCCTAAGGCTTGCCTGGAATTTC
GCTTTGCTGCAGAGACATCTGGAAATGTGGATTGAGGGTGGAAATAAAATGAAGATGTCCTGGAAACTTC
CAACTGATCCTTGGGTCTAATTGGTGTGGGATATGCAGCACAAGCGTGAGAAGCCATGAAGTGAGAGCCC
CAACAGGGGCTCAGAGTCAAAAACCTAGATATTAGCTCCCAAAGTCCTTCCGAATCTGCTCCAGCTCCCC
ACATCACTCCTAGCTGCCCTTGGCCCTCTCCACCTTTCCCCTCCCGATTCCTTGGAAAATAAGCGTTCCT
CCCCCACCCCCACCCCCAGCTCTACGAACACAATAGAGAAGAAAAAATTGTCTTTTAAGATAATTTCCTC
CAAATCCTTCTCAGTTTCAACTGCATGAAGACAAAATGCAGGCTGTCAATTCGATGAACAGATTGTGATT
AGGCTGGGGGAGGCTAGAATTGTAATAATTTTATAGCTACAATAATAAAGACCCAGAAGTGGGCAAGACC
TATGCAAGTTCACAGACTANGTTAAAGAAAAGGNCAGCGTTGAAGATGTGGGTGANTTCCAAGAAGGATA
ATCGACTTCGAGACAAGTCAAGAACACGATC
