[The description below was written by a language model from this plasmid's Addgene catalogue record.]
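Description:
pJB010 is a bacterial phagemid clone built on the pTZ19R backbone (about 2.9 kb without insert) that carries a roughly 4.2 kb fragment of human genomic DNA from the PLP1 locus, which encodes myelin proteolipid protein and its DM20 isoform. It is propagated in E. coli under ampicillin selection. As a phagemid of the pTZ family, the backbone is generally understood to combine a plasmid replication origin with a filamentous phage f1 origin, allowing single-stranded DNA to be rescued with helper phage, and to place a T7 promoter beside the polylinker. The use of M13 forward and T7 sequencing primers in the record is consistent with this layout. No feature table is provided, however, so these elements are not individually documented here, and copy number is listed as unknown.

The insert was placed between SalI and BamHI sites, both of which were preserved, so the fragment can be excised intact. According to the depositor's notes, it was derived from a lambda genomic clone and spans the 5′ upstream region, the promoter region and exon 1 of human PLP, extending to position +85. The plasmid contains no reporter gene or mammalian selection marker according to the record, so it is best viewed as a source clone of PLP1 regulatory DNA rather than an expression construct. The associated work concerned the identification of cis-regulatory elements in the PLP gene, and such a clone would serve as a template for sequencing, for generating promoter deletion fragments, or for subcloning upstream sequences into reporter vectors to study control of this myelin gene's transcription.
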