Addgene plasmid #22616: pJB010
Depositing lab: Lynn Hudson. Depositing organization: National Institute of Neurological Disorders and Strokes (NINDS). Publication: Identification of cis-regulatory elements in the myelin proteolipid protein (PLP) gene. Berndt JA, Kim JG, Hudson LD. J Biol Chem. 1992 Jul 25. 267(21):14730-7. PubMed 1378839.
Backbone
  Vector backbone: pTZ19R
  Backbone manufacturer: Amersham
  Backbone size w/o insert (bp): 2863
  Vector type: phagemid
Growth in bacteria
  Bacterial resistance: Ampicillin, 100 μg/mL
  Growth temperature: 37°C
  Growth strain: DH5alpha
  Growth instructions: DH5 alpha
  Copy number: Unknown
Gene/Insert
  Gene/Insert name: human genomic PLP promoter region
  Species: H. sapiens (human)
  Insert size (bp): 4200
  GenBank ID: NG_008863
  Entrez Gene: PLP1 (a.k.a. GPM6C, HLD1, MMPL, PLP, PLP/DM20, PMD, SPG2)
  Cloning method: Restriction Enzyme; 5′ cloning site SalI (not destroyed); 3′ cloning site BamHI (not destroyed)
  Sequencing primers: 5′ M13 Forward 20 primer; 3′ T7
Terms and licenses: Academic/Nonprofit Terms; Industry Terms: Not Available to Industry
Depositor comments: Contains Hu PLP 5' upstream region, promoter region and Exon1 from Lambda (to +85) This PLP DNA cloned by Hudson lab
How to cite: pJB010 was a gift from Lynn Hudson (Addgene plasmid # 22616 ; http://n2t.net/addgene:22616 ; RRID:Addgene_22616)
